Addgene plasmid #117413: pMXs GFP-LC3-RFP
Purpose: Expresses GFP-LC3-RFP in mammalian cells to measure autophagic flux without any drug resistance.
Depositing lab: Noboru Mizushima. Depositing organization: The University of Tokyo. Publication: Genome-wide CRISPR screen identifies TMEM41B as a gene required for autophagosome formation. Morita K, Hama Y, Izume T, Tamura N, Ueno T, Yamashita Y, Sakamaki Y, Mimura K, Morishita H, Shihoya W, Nureki O, Mano H, Mizushima N. J Cell Biol. 2018 Aug 9. pii: jcb.201804132. doi: 10.1083/jcb.201804132. PubMed 30093494.
Backbone
  Vector backbone: pMXs-IP
  Backbone manufacturer: Dr. Toshio Kitamura of the University of Tokyo
  Backbone size w/o insert (bp): 5847
  Vector type: Mammalian Expression, Retroviral
Growth in bacteria
  Bacterial resistance: Ampicillin, 100 μg/mL
  Growth temperature: 37°C
  Growth strain: NEB Stable
  Copy number: Unknown
Gene/Insert
  Gene/Insert name: microtubule-associated protein 1 light chain 3 beta (alt names: Map1lc3b; LC3; LC3B)
  Species: R. norvegicus (rat)
  Insert size (bp): 2200
  GenBank ID: NM_022867.2
  Entrez Gene: Map1lc3b (a.k.a. LC3B, Map1lc3, Mpl3, zbs559)
  Tag / fusion protein: EGFP (N terminal on insert); mRFP1 (C terminal on insert)
  Cloning method: Unknown
  Sequencing primers: 5′ CGACCACTACCAGCAGAACA
Resource information
  A portion of this plasmid was derived from a plasmid made by: It has the pMX backbone
Terms and licenses: Academic/Nonprofit Terms; Industry Terms: Not Available to Industry
How to cite: pMXs GFP-LC3-RFP was a gift from Noboru Mizushima (Addgene plasmid # 117413 ; http://n2t.net/addgene:117413 ; RRID:Addgene_117413)
