[The description below was written by a language model from this plasmid's Addgene catalogue record, the feature table of its GenBank file and pLannotate feature annotations shown in this document.]
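Description:
pMXs GFP-LC3-RFP is a Moloney murine leukemia virus-based retroviral expression vector built on the pMXs-IP backbone and designed to deliver a fluorescent autophagic flux reporter into mammalian cells. It is propagated in E. coli through a high-copy ColE1/pUC-type origin and selected with ampicillin via the bla gene and its own promoter. The viral portion consists of a 5' MMLV LTR, the Psi packaging signal extending into a truncated gag sequence that lacks its start codon, a pol-derived region carrying the splice acceptor, and a 3' MMLV LTR. No separate internal promoter is annotated, so the insert is presumably transcribed from the 5' LTR. When the plasmid is supplied to packaging cells, the Psi-containing transcript is encapsidated and integrates into target cells after transduction. In line with the stated purpose, no mammalian drug-resistance cassette appears in either feature table, so transduced cells would have to be identified by fluorescence rather than by antibiotic selection.

The payload is a single open reading frame preceded by a Kozak consensus, in which EGFP is fused to the N terminus of rat LC3B (Map1lc3b) and mRFP1 to its C terminus. The LC3 segment is annotated only in the pLannotate table; the GenBank record leaves that interval unlabelled. The two sequence records also differ by a few bases in length and in their numbering origin, but otherwise describe the same arrangement. From general knowledge of this probe design, endogenous ATG4 cleaves the fusion after LC3 to release equimolar GFP-LC3 and RFP. GFP-LC3 is degraded by autophagy, while the released RFP remains in the cytosol as an internal control, so the GFP/RFP ratio reports flux. The associated publication used a genome-wide CRISPR screen to find genes required for autophagosome formation.
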