LOCUS       Exported 6465 bp ds-DNA circular SYN 12-MAY-2021
DEFINITION  Expresses GFP-LC3-RFP in mammalian cells to measure autophagic flux
            without any drug resistance..
ACCESSION   .
VERSION     .
KEYWORDS    pMXs GFP-LC3-RFP
SOURCE      synthetic DNA construct
  ORGANISM  synthetic DNA construct
REFERENCE   1 (bases 1 to 6465)
  AUTHORS   Morita K, Hama Y, Izume T, Tamura N, Ueno T, Yamashita Y, Sakamaki
            Y, Mimura K, Morishita H, Shihoya W, Nureki O, Mano H, Mizushima N
  TITLE     Genome-wide CRISPR screen identifies TMEM41B as a gene required for
            autophagosome formation.
  JOURNAL   J Cell Biol. 2018 Aug 9. pii: jcb.201804132. doi:
            10.1083/jcb.201804132.
  PUBMED    30093494
REFERENCE   2 (bases 1 to 6465)
  AUTHORS   .
  TITLE     Direct Submission
  JOURNAL   Exported May 12, 2021 from SnapGene Server 1.1.58
            http://www.snapgene.com
FEATURES             Location/Qualifiers
     source          1..6465
                     /organism="synthetic DNA construct"
                     /mol_type="other DNA"
     CDS             1..417
                     /label=gag (truncated)
                     /note="truncated Moloney murine leukemia virus (MMLV) gag
                     gene lacking the start codon"
     primer_bind     347..369
                     /label=pLXSN 5'
                     /note="Murine stem cell virus, forward primer. Also called
                     MSCV"
     primer_bind     385..401
                     /label=pBABE 5'
                     /note="Psi packaging signal, forward primer for pBABE
                     vectors"
     misc_feature    427..801
                     /label=pol region
                     /note="Moloney murine leukemia virus (MMLV) pol region
                     containing the splice acceptor site"
     primer_bind     739..755
                     /label=pBMN 5'
                     /note="MMLV sequence, for inserts in pBMN retroviral
                     vector"
     regulatory      821..830
                     /regulatory_class="other"
                     /note="vertebrate consensus sequence for strong initiation
                     of translation (Kozak, 1987)"
     CDS             827..1543
                     /codon_start=1
                     /product="enhanced GFP"
                     /label=EGFP
                     /translation="MVSKGEELFTGVVPILVELDGDVNGHKFSVSGEGEGDATYGKLTL
                     KFICTTGKLPVPWPTLVTTLTYGVQCFSRYPDHMKQHDFFKSAMPEGYVQERTIFFKDD
                     GNYKTRAEVKFEGDTLVNRIELKGIDFKEDGNILGHKLEYNYNSHNVYIMADKQKNGIK
                     VNFKIRHNIEDGSVQLADHYQQNTPIGDGPVLLPDNHYLSTQSALSKDPNEKRDHMVLL
                     EFVTAAGITLGMDELYK"
     CDS             827..1543
                     /codon_start=1
                     /product="the original enhanced GFP (Yang et al., 1996)"
                     /label=EGFP
                     /note="mammalian codon-optimized"
                     /translation="MVSKGEELFTGVVPILVELDGDVNGHKFSVSGEGEGDATYGKLTL
                     KFICTTGKLPVPWPTLVTTLTYGVQCFSRYPDHMKQHDFFKSAMPEGYVQERTIFFKDD
                     GNYKTRAEVKFEGDTLVNRIELKGIDFKEDGNILGHKLEYNYNSHNVYIMADKQKNGIK
                     VNFKIRHNIEDGSVQLADHYQQNTPIGDGPVLLPDNHYLSTQSALSKDPNEKRDHMVLL
                     EFVTAAGITLGMDELYK"
     primer_bind     complement(872..893)
                     /label=EGFP-N
                     /note="EGFP, reverse primer"
     primer_bind     complement(1133..1152)
                     /label=EXFP-R
                     /note="For distinguishing EGFP variants, reverse primer"
     primer_bind     1480..1501
                     /label=EGFP-C
                     /note="EGFP, forward primer"
     CDS             1967..2644
                     /codon_start=1
                     /product="monomeric derivative of DsRed (Campbell et al.,
                     2002)"
                     /label=mRFP1
                     /note="mammalian codon-optimized"
                     /translation="MASSEDVIKEFMRFKVRMEGSVNGHEFEIEGEGEGRPYEGTQTAK
                     LKVTKGGPLPFAWDILSPQFQYGSKAYVKHPADIPDYLKLSFPEGFKWERVMNFEDGGV
                     VTVTQDSSLQDGEFIYKVKLRGTNFPSDGPVMQKKTMGWEASTERMYPEDGALKGEIKM
                     RLKLKDGGHYDAEVKTTYMAKKPVQLPGAYKTDIKLDITSHNEDYTIVEQYERAEGRHS
                     TGA"
     primer_bind     complement(2097..2115)
                     /label=mCherry-R
                     /note="mCherry, reverse primer"
     primer_bind     2365..2384
                     /label=mCherry-F
                     /note="mCherry, forward primer"
     primer_bind     2559..2582
                     /label=DsRed1-C
                     /note="DsRed1, forward primer"
     LTR             2877..3346
                     /note="long terminal repeat from Moloney murine leukemia
                     virus"
     primer_bind     complement(3476..3493)
                     /label=L4440
                     /note="L4440 vector, forward primer"
     rep_origin      complement(3647..4235)
                     /direction=LEFT
                     /label=ori
                     /note="high-copy-number ColE1/pMB1/pBR322/pUC origin of
                     replication"
     primer_bind     complement(3727..3746)
                     /label=pBR322ori-F
                     /note="pBR322 origin, forward primer"
     CDS             complement(4399..5259)
                     /codon_start=1
                     /gene="bla"
                     /product="beta-lactamase"
                     /label=AmpR
                     /note="confers resistance to ampicillin, carbenicillin, and
                     related antibiotics"
                     /translation="MSIQHFRVALIPFFAAFCLPVFAHPETLVKVKDAEDQLGARVGYI
                     ELDLNSGKILESFRPEERFPMMSTFKVLLCGAVLSRIDAGQEQLGRRIHYSQNDLVEYS
                     PVTEKHLTDGMTVRELCSAAITMSDNTAANLLLTTIGGPKELTAFLHNMGDHVTRLDRW
                     EPELNEAIPNDERDTTMPVAMATTLRKLLTGELLTLASRQQLIDWMEADKVAGPLLRSA
                     LPAGWFIADKSGAGERGSRGIIAALGPDGKPSRIVVIYTTGSQATMDERNRQIAEIGAS
                     LIKHW"
     primer_bind     5022..5041
                     /label=Amp-R
                     /note="Ampicillin resistance gene, reverse primer"
     promoter        complement(5260..5364)
                     /gene="bla"
                     /label=AmpR promoter
     LTR             5394..5987
                     /note="long terminal repeat from Moloney murine leukemia
                     virus"
     misc_feature    6050..6407
                     /label=MMLV Psi
                     /note="packaging signal of Moloney murine leukemia virus
                     (MMLV)"
ORIGIN
        1 ggccagactg ttaccactcc cttaagtttg accttaggtc actggaaaga tgtcgagcgg
       61 atcgctcaca accagtcggt agatgtcaag aagagacgtt gggttacctt ctgctctgca
      121 gaatggccaa cctttaacgt cggatggccg cgagacggca cctttaaccg agacctcatc
      181 acccaggtta agatcaaggt cttttcacct ggcccgcatg gacacccaga ccaggtcccc
      241 tacatcgtga cctgggaagc cttggctttt gacccccctc cctgggtcaa gccctttgta
      301 caccctaagc ctccgcctcc tcttcctcca tccgccccgt ctctccccct tgaacctcct
      361 cgttcgaccc cgcctcgatc ctccctttat ccagccctca ctccttctct aggcgccccc
      421 atatggccat atgagatctt atatggggca cccccgcccc ttgtaaactt ccctgaccct
      481 gacatgacaa gagttactaa cagcccctct ctccaagctc acttacaggc tctctactta
      541 gtccagcacg aagtctggag acctctggcg gcagcctacc aagaacaact ggaccgaccg
      601 gtggtacctc acccttaccg agtcggcgac acagtgtggg tccgccgaca ccagactaag
      661 aacctagaac ctcgctggaa aggaccttac acagtcctgc tgaccacccc caccgccctc
      721 aaagtagacg gcatcgcagc ttggatacac gccgcccacg tgaaggctgc cgaccccggg
      781 ggtggaccat cctctagact gccggatcta gcctcccgcc gccaccatgg tgagcaaggg
      841 cgaggagctg ttcaccgggg tggtgcccat cctggtcgag ctggacggcg acgtaaacgg
      901 ccacaagttc agcgtgtccg gcgagggcga gggcgatgcc acctacggca agctgaccct
      961 gaagttcatc tgcaccaccg gcaagctgcc cgtgccctgg cccaccctcg tgaccaccct
     1021 gacctacggc gtgcagtgct tcagccgcta ccccgaccac atgaagcagc acgacttctt
     1081 caagtccgcc atgcccgaag gctacgtcca ggagcgcacc atcttcttca aggacgacgg
     1141 caactacaag acccgcgccg aggtgaagtt cgagggcgac accctggtga accgcatcga
     1201 gctgaagggc atcgacttca aggaggacgg caacatcctg gggcacaagc tggagtacaa
     1261 ctacaacagc cacaacgtct atatcatggc cgacaagcag aagaacggca tcaaggtgaa
     1321 cttcaagatc cgccacaaca tcgaggacgg cagcgtgcag ctcgccgacc actaccagca
     1381 gaacaccccc atcggcgacg gccccgtgct gctgcccgac aaccactacc tgagcaccca
     1441 gtccgccctg agcaaagacc ccaacgagaa gcgcgatcac atggtcctgc tggagttcgt
     1501 gaccgccgcc gggatcactc tcggcatgga cgagctgtac aagggtggcg gtggctcggg
     1561 cggtggtggg tcgggtggcg gcggatctat cgatgaattg aattccatgc cgtccgagaa
     1621 gaccttcaaa cagcgccgga gcttcgaaca aagagtggaa gatgtccggc tcatccggga
     1681 gcagcacccc accaagatcc cagtgattat agagcgatac aagggtgaga agcagctgcc
     1741 cgtcctggac aagaccaagt tccttgtacc tgatcacgtg aatatgagcg aactcatcaa
     1801 gataattaga aggcgcctgc agctcaatgc taaccaagcc ttcttcctcc tggtgaatgg
     1861 gcacagcatg gtgagtgtgt ccacacccat ctctgaagtg tacgagagcg agagagatga
     1921 agacggcttc ctgtacatgg tctatgcctc ccaggagacg ttcgggatgg cctcctccga
     1981 ggacgtcatc aaggagttca tgcgcttcaa ggtgcgcatg gagggctccg tgaacggcca
     2041 cgagttcgag atcgagggcg agggcgaggg ccgcccctac gagggcaccc agaccgccaa
     2101 gctgaaggtg accaagggcg gccccctgcc cttcgcctgg gacatcctgt cccctcagtt
     2161 ccagtacggc tccaaggcct acgtgaagca ccccgccgac atccccgact acttgaagct
     2221 gtccttcccc gagggcttca agtgggagcg cgtgatgaac ttcgaggacg gcggcgtggt
     2281 gaccgtgacc caggactcct ccctgcagga cggcgagttc atctacaagg tgaagctgcg
     2341 cggcaccaac ttcccctccg acggccccgt aatgcagaag aagaccatgg gctgggaggc
     2401 ctccaccgag cggatgtacc ccgaggacgg cgccctgaag ggcgagatca agatgaggct
     2461 gaagctgaag gacggcggcc actacgacgc cgaggtcaag accacctaca tggccaagaa
     2521 gcccgtgcag ctgcccggcg cctacaagac cgacatcaag ctggacatca cctcccacaa
     2581 cgaggactac accatcgtgg aacagtacga gcgcgccgag ggccgccact ccaccggcgc
     2641 ctaaagatcc cagtgtggtg gtacgggaat tcctgcaggc ctcgagggcc ggcgcgccgc
     2701 ggccgctacg acgataaaat aaaagatttt atttagtctc cagaaaaagg ggggaatgaa
     2761 agaccccacc tgtaggtttg gcaagctagc ttaagtaacg ccattttgca aggcatggaa
     2821 aaatacataa ctgagaatag agaagttcag atcaaggtca ggaacagatg gaacagctga
     2881 atatgggcca aacaggatat ctgtggtaag cagttcctgc cccggctcag ggccaagaac
     2941 agatggaaca gctgaatatg ggccaaacag gatatctgtg gtaagcagtt cctgccccgg
     3001 ctcagggcca agaacagatg gtccccagat gcggtccagc cctcagcagt ttctagagaa
     3061 ccatcagatg tttccagggt gccccaagga cctgaaatga ccctgtgcct tatttgaact
     3121 aaccaatcag ttcgcttctc gcttctgttc gcgcgcttct gctccccgag ctcaataaaa
     3181 gagcccacaa cccctcactc ggggcgccag tcctccgatt gactgagtcg cccgggtacc
     3241 cgtgtatcca ataaaccctc ttgcagttgc atccgacttg tggtctcgct gttccttggg
     3301 agggtctcct ctgagtgatt gactacccgt cagcgggggt ctttcacatg cagcatgtat
     3361 caaaattaat ttggtttttt ttcttaagta tttacattaa atggccatag ttgcattaat
     3421 gaatcggcca acgcgcgggg agaggcggtt tgcgtattgg gcgctcttcc gcttcctcgc
     3481 tcactgactc gctgcgctcg gtcgttcggc tgcggcgagc ggtatcagct cactcaaagg
     3541 cggtaatacg gttatccaca gaatcagggg ataacgcagg aaagaacatg tgagcaaaag
     3601 gccagcaaaa ggccaggaac cgtaaaaagg ccgcgttgct ggcgtttttc cataggctcc
     3661 gcccccctga cgagcatcac aaaaatcgac gctcaagtca gaggtggcga aacccgacag
     3721 gactataaag ataccaggcg tttccccctg gaagctccct cgtgcgctct cctgttccga
     3781 ccctgccgct taccggatac ctgtccgcct ttctcccttc gggaagcgtg gcgctttctc
     3841 atagctcacg ctgtaggtat ctcagttcgg tgtaggtcgt tcgctccaag ctgggctgtg
     3901 tgcacgaacc ccccgttcag cccgaccgct gcgccttatc cggtaactat cgtcttgagt
     3961 ccaacccggt aagacacgac ttatcgccac tggcagcagc cactggtaac aggattagca
     4021 gagcgaggta tgtaggcggt gctacagagt tcttgaagtg gtggcctaac tacggctaca
     4081 ctagaagaac agtatttggt atctgcgctc tgctgaagcc agttaccttc ggaaaaagag
     4141 ttggtagctc ttgatccggc aaacaaacca ccgctggtag cggtggtttt tttgtttgca
     4201 agcagcagat tacgcgcaga aaaaaaggat ctcaagaaga tcctttgatc ttttctacgg
     4261 ggtctgacgc tcagtggaac gaaaactcac gttaagggat tttggtcatg agattatcaa
     4321 aaaggatctt cacctagatc cttttgcggc cggccgcaaa tcaatctaaa gtatatatga
     4381 gtaaacttgg tctgacagtt accaatgctt aatcagtgag gcacctatct cagcgatctg
     4441 tctatttcgt tcatccatag ttgcctgact ccccgtcgtg tagataacta cgatacggga
     4501 gggcttacca tctggcccca gtgctgcaat gataccgcga gacccacgct caccggctcc
     4561 agatttatca gcaataaacc agccagccgg aagggccgag cgcagaagtg gtcctgcaac
     4621 tttatccgcc tccatccagt ctattaattg ttgccgggaa gctagagtaa gtagttcgcc
     4681 agttaatagt ttgcgcaacg ttgttgccat tgctacaggc atcgtggtgt cacgctcgtc
     4741 gtttggtatg gcttcattca gctccggttc ccaacgatca aggcgagtta catgatcccc
     4801 catgttgtgc aaaaaagcgg ttagctcctt cggtcctccg atcgttgtca gaagtaagtt
     4861 ggccgcagtg ttatcactca tggttatggc agcactgcat aattctctta ctgtcatgcc
     4921 atccgtaaga tgcttttctg tgactggtga gtactcaacc aagtcattct gagaatagtg
     4981 tatgcggcga ccgagttgct cttgcccggc gtcaatacgg gataataccg cgccacatag
     5041 cagaacttta aaagtgctca tcattggaaa acgttcttcg gggcgaaaac tctcaaggat
     5101 cttaccgctg ttgagatcca gttcgatgta acccactcgt gcacccaact gatcttcagc
     5161 atcttttact ttcaccagcg tttctgggtg agcaaaaaca ggaaggcaaa atgccgcaaa
     5221 aaagggaata agggcgacac ggaaatgttg aatactcata ctcttccttt ttcaatatta
     5281 ttgaagcatt tatcagggtt attgtctcat gagcggatac atatttgaat gtatttagaa
     5341 aaataaacaa ataggggttc cgcgcacatt tccccgaaaa gtgccacctg cataatgaaa
     5401 gaccccacct gtaggtttgg caagctagct taagtaacgc cattttgcaa ggcatggaaa
     5461 aatacataac tgagaataga aaagttcaga tcaaggtcag gaacagatgg aacagctgaa
     5521 tatgggccaa acaggatatc tgtggtaagc agttcctgcc ccggctcagg gccaagaaca
     5581 gatggaacag ctgaatatgg gccaaacagg atatctgtgg taagcagttc ctgccccggc
     5641 tcagggccaa gaacagatgg tccccagatg cggtccagcc ctcagcagtt tctagagaac
     5701 catcagatgt ttccagggtg ccccaaggac ctgaaatgac cctgtgcctt atttgaacta
     5761 accaatcagt tcgcttctcg cttctgttcg cgcgcttctg ctccccgagc tcaataaaag
     5821 agcccacaac ccctcactcg gcgcgccagt cctccgattg actgagtcgc ccgggtaccc
     5881 gtgtatccaa taaaccctct tgcagttgca tccgacttgt ggtctcgctg ttccttggga
     5941 gggtctcctc tgagtgattg actacccgtc agcgggggtc tttcatttgg gggctcgtcc
     6001 gggatcggga gacccctgcc cagggaccac cgacccacca ccgggaggta agctggccag
     6061 caacttatct gtgtctgtcc gattgtctag tgtctatgac tgattttatg cgcctgcgtc
     6121 ggtactagtt agctaactag ctctgtatct ggcggacccg tggtggaact gacgagttcg
     6181 gaacacccgg ccgcaaccct gggagacgtc ccagggactt cgggggccgt ttttgtggcc
     6241 cgacctgagt ccaaaaatcc cgatcgtttt ggactctttg gtgcaccccc ctaataggag
     6301 ggatatgtgg ttctggtagg agacgagaac ctaaaacagt tcccgcctcc gtctgaattt
     6361 ttgctttcgg tttgggaccg aagccgcgcc gcgcgtcttg tctgctgcag catcgttctg
     6421 tgttgtctct gtctgactgt gtttctgtat ttgtctgaaa attag
//
