Features (pLannotate 1.2.2; 14 found; start..end, strand, type, name):
     22..615     +  LTR            LTR: long terminal repeat from Moloney murine leukemia virus
    678..877     +  misc_feature   MMLV Ψ: packaging signal of Moloney murine leukemia virus (MMLV)
    929..1017    +  misc_feature   MESV Ψ (fragment): packaging signal of murine embryonic stem cell virus
   1094..1510    +  CDS            gag (truncated): truncated Moloney murine leukemia virus (MMLV) gag gene lacking the start codon
   1520..1894    +  misc_feature   pol region: Moloney murine leukemia virus (MMLV) pol region containing the splice acceptor site
   1923..2639    +  CDS            EGFP: EGFP is a basic (constitutively fluorescent) green fluorescent protein published in 1996, derived from Aequorea victoria. It is reported to be a rapidly-maturing weak dimer with moderate acid sensitivity.
   2703..3063    +  CDS            LC3 (fragment): rat LC3 protein; Map1lc3b; Atg8 family member found on autophagosomes
   3063..3740    +  CDS            mRFP1: monomeric derivative of DsRed (Campbell et al., 2002) mammalian codon-optimized
   3851..3972    +  LTR            3' LTR (ΔU3) (fragment): self-inactivating 3' long terminal repeat (LTR) from Moloney murine leukemia virus
   3973..4442    +  LTR            LTR: long terminal repeat from Moloney murine leukemia virus
   4508..4560    -  CDS            lacI (fragment): lac repressor; lacI; The lac repressor binds to the lac operator to inhibit transcription in E. coli. This inhibition can be relieved by adding lactose or isopropyl-β-D-thiogalactopyranoside (IPTG).
   4743..5331    -  rep_origin     ori: high-copy-number ColE1/pMB1/pBR322/pUC origin of replication
   5495..6355    -  CDS            AmpR: β-lactamase; bla; confers resistance to ampicillin, carbenicillin, and related antibiotics
   6356..6460    -  promoter       AmpR promoter: bla
>Addgene plasmid #117413 | pMXs GFP-LC3-RFP | depositor full sequence | sequence record 221593 | pMXs GFP-LC3-RFP sequence 6468 bps
CCCGAAAAGTGCCACCTGCATAATGAAAGACCCCACCTGTAGGTTTGGCAAGCTAGCTTAAGTAACGCCA
TTTTGCAAGGCATGGAAAAATACATAACTGAGAATAGAAAAGTTCAGATCAAGGTCAGGAACAGATGGAA
CAGCTGAATATGGGCCAAACAGGATATCTGTGGTAAGCAGTTCCTGCCCCGGCTCAGGGCCAAGAACAGA
TGGAACAGCTGAATATGGGCCAAACAGGATATCTGTGGTAAGCAGTTCCTGCCCCGGCTCAGGGCCAAGA
ACAGATGGTCCCCAGATGCGGTCCAGCCCTCAGCAGTTTCTAGAGAACCATCAGATGTTTCCAGGGTGCC
CCAAGGACCTGAAATGACCCTGTGCCTTATTTGAACTAACCAATCAGTTCGCTTCTCGCTTCTGTTCGCG
CGCTTCTGCTCCCCGAGCTCAATAAAAGAGCCCACAACCCCTCACTCGGCGCGCCAGTCCTCCGATTGAC
TGAGTCGCCCGGGTACCCGTGTATCCAATAAACCCTCTTGCAGTTGCATCCGACTTGTGGTCTCGCTGTT
CCTTGGGAGGGTCTCCTCTGAGTGATTGACTACCCGTCAGCGGGGGTCTTTCATTTGGGGGCTCGTCCGG
GATCGGGAGACCCCTGCCCAGGGACCACCGACCCACCACCGGGAGGTAAGCTGGCCAGCAACTTATCTGT
GTCTGTCCGATTGTCTAGTGTCTATGACTGATTTTATGCGCCTGCGTCGGTACTAGTTAGCTAACTAGCT
CTGTATCTGGCGGACCCGTGGTGGAACTGACGAGTTCGGAACACCCGGCCGCAACCCTGGGAGACGTCCC
AGGGACTTCGGGGGCCGTTTTTGTGGCCCGACCTGAGTCCAAAAATCCCGATCGTTTTGGACTCTTTGGT
GCACCCCCCTAATAGGAGGGATATGTGGTTCTGGTAGGAGACGAGAACCTAAAACAGTTCCCGCCTCCGT
CTGAATTTTTGCTTTCGGTTTGGGACCGAAGCCGCGCCGCGCGTCTTGTCTGCTGCAGCATCGTTCTGTG
TTGTCTCTGTCTGACTGTGTTTCTGTATTTGTCTGAAAATTAGGGCCAGACTGTTACCACTCCCTTAAGT
TTGACCTTAGGTCACTGGAAAGATGTCGAGCGGATCGCTCACAACCAGTCGGTAGATGTCAAGAAGAGAC
GTTGGGTTACCTTCTGCTCTGCAGAATGGCCAACCTTTAACGTCGGATGGCCGCGAGACGGCACCTTTAA
CCGAGACCTCATCACCCAGGTTAAGATCAAGGTCTTTTCACCTGGCCCGCATGGACACCCAGACCAGGTC
CCCTACATCGTGACCTGGGAAGCCTTGGCTTTTGACCCCCCTCCCTGGGTCAAGCCCTTTGTACACCCTA
AGCCTCCGCCTCCTCTTCCTCCATCCGCCCCGTCTCTCCCCCTTGAACCTCCTCGTTCGACCCCGCCTCG
ATCCTCCCTTTATCCAGCCCTCACTCCTTCTCTAGGCGCCCCCATATGGCCATATGAGATCTTATATGGG
GCACCCCCGCCCCTTGTAAACTTCCCTGACCCTGACATGACAAGAGTTACTAACAGCCCCTCTCTCCAAG
CTCACTTACAGGCTCTCTACTTAGTCCAGCACGAAGTCTGGAGACCTCTGGCGGCAGCCTACCAAGAACA
ACTGGACCGACCGGTGGTACCTCACCCTTACCGAGTCGGCGACACAGTGTGGGTCCGCCGACACCAGACT
AAGAACCTAGAACCTCGCTGGAAAGGACCTTACACAGTCCTGCTGACCACCCCCACCGCCCTCAAAGTAG
ACGGCATCGCAGCTTGGATACACGCCGCCCACGTGAAGGCTGCCGACCCCGGGGGTGGACCATCCTCTAG
ACTGCCGGATCTAGCTAGTTAATTAAGGATCTATGGTGAGCAAGGGCGAGGAGCTGTTCACCGGGGTGGT
GCCCATCCTGGTCGAGCTGGACGGCGACGTAAACGGCCACAAGTTCAGCGTGTCCGGCGAGGGCGAGGGC
GATGCCACCTACGGCAAGCTGACCCTGAAGTTCATCTGCACCACCGGCAAGCTGCCCGTGCCCTGGCCCA
CCCTCGTGACCACCCTGACCTACGGCGTGCAGTGCTTCAGCCGCTACCCCGACCACATGAAGCAGCACGA
CTTCTTCAAGTCCGCCATGCCCGAAGGCTACGTCCAGGAGCGCACCATCTTCTTCAAGGACGACGGCAAC
TACAAGACCCGCGCCGAGGTGAAGTTCGAGGGCGACACCCTGGTGAACCGCATCGAGCTGAAGGGCATCG
ACTTCAAGGAGGACGGCAACATCCTGGGGCACAAGCTGGAGTACAACTACAACAGCCACAACGTCTATAT
CATGGCCGACAAGCAGAAGAACGGCATCAAGGTGAACTTCAAGATCCGCCACAACATCGAGGACGGCAGC
GTGCAGCTCGCCGACCACTACCAGCAGAACACCCCCATCGGCGACGGCCCCGTGCTGCTGCCCGACAACC
ACTACCTGAGCACCCAGTCCGCCCTGAGCAAAGACCCCAACGAGAAGCGCGATCACATGGTCCTGCTGGA
GTTCGTGACCGCCGCCGGGATCACTCTCGGCATGGACGAGCTGTACAAGGGTGGCGGTGGCTCGGGCGGT
GGTGGGTCGGGTGGCGGCGGATCTATCGATGAATTGAATTCCATGCCGTCCGAGAAGACCTTCAAACAGC
GCCGGAGCTTCGAACAAAGAGTGGAAGATGTCCGGCTCATCCGGGAGCAGCACCCCACCAAGATCCCAGT
GATTATAGAGCGATACAAGGGTGAGAAGCAGCTGCCCGTCCTGGACAAGACCAAGTTCCTTGTACCTGAT
CACGTGAATATGAGCGAACTCATCAAGATAATTAGAAGGCGCCTGCAGCTCAATGCTAACCAAGCCTTCT
TCCTCCTGGTGAATGGGCACAGCATGGTGAGTGTGTCCACACCCATCTCTGAAGTGTACGAGAGCGAGAG
AGATGAAGACGGCTTCCTGTACATGGTCTATGCCTCCCAGGAGACGTTCGGGATGGCCTCCTCCGAGGAC
GTCATCAAGGAGTTCATGCGCTTCAAGGTGCGCATGGAGGGCTCCGTGAACGGCCACGAGTTCGAGATCG
AGGGCGAGGGCGAGGGCCGCCCCTACGAGGGCACCCAGACCGCCAAGCTGAAGGTGACCAAGGGCGGCCC
CCTGCCCTTCGCCTGGGACATCCTGTCCCCTCAGTTCCAGTACGGCTCCAAGGCCTACGTGAAGCACCCC
GCCGACATCCCCGACTACTTGAAGCTGTCCTTCCCCGAGGGCTTCAAGTGGGAGCGCGTGATGAACTTCG
AGGACGGCGGCGTGGTGACCGTGACCCAGGACTCCTCCCTGCAGGACGGCGAGTTCATCTACAAGGTGAA
GCTGCGCGGCACCAACTTCCCCTCCGACGGCCCCGTAATGCAGAAGAAGACCATGGGCTGGGAGGCCTCC
ACCGAGCGGATGTACCCCGAGGACGGCGCCCTGAAGGGCGAGATCAAGATGAGGCTGAAGCTGAAGGACG
GCGGCCACTACGACGCCGAGGTCAAGACCACCTACATGGCCAAGAAGCCCGTGCAGCTGCCCGGCGCCTA
CAAGACCGACATCAAGCTGGACATCACCTCCCACAACGAGGACTACACCATCGTGGAACAGTACGAGCGC
GCCGAGGGCCGCCACTCCACCGGCGCCTAAAGATCCCAGTGTGGTGGTACGGGAATTCCTGCAGGCCTCG
AGGGCCGGCGCGCCGCGGCCGCTACGACGATAAAATAAAAGATTTTATTTAGTCTCCAGAAAAAGGGGGG
AATGAAAGACCCCACCTGTAGGTTTGGCAAGCTAGCTTAAGTAACGCCATTTTGCAAGGCATGGAAAAAT
ACATAACTGAGAATAGAGAAGTTCAGATCAAGGTCAGGAACAGATGGAACAGCTGAATATGGGCCAAACA
GGATATCTGTGGTAAGCAGTTCCTGCCCCGGCTCAGGGCCAAGAACAGATGGAACAGCTGAATATGGGCC
AAACAGGATATCTGTGGTAAGCAGTTCCTGCCCCGGCTCAGGGCCAAGAACAGATGGTCCCCAGATGCGG
TCCAGCCCTCAGCAGTTTCTAGAGAACCATCAGATGTTTCCAGGGTGCCCCAAGGACCTGAAATGACCCT
GTGCCTTATTTGAACTAACCAATCAGTTCGCTTCTCGCTTCTGTTCGCGCGCTTCTGCTCCCCGAGCTCA
ATAAAAGAGCCCACAACCCCTCACTCGGGGCGCCAGTCCTCCGATTGACTGAGTCGCCCGGGTACCCGTG
TATCCAATAAACCCTCTTGCAGTTGCATCCGACTTGTGGTCTCGCTGTTCCTTGGGAGGGTCTCCTCTGA
GTGATTGACTACCCGTCAGCGGGGGTCTTTCACATGCAGCATGTATCAAAATTAATTTGGTTTTTTTTCT
TAAGTATTTACATTAAATGGCCATAGTTGCATTAATGAATCGGCCAACGCGCGGGGAGAGGCGGTTTGCG
TATTGGGCGCTCTTCCGCTTCCTCGCTCACTGACTCGCTGCGCTCGGTCGTTCGGCTGCGGCGAGCGGTA
TCAGCTCACTCAAAGGCGGTAATACGGTTATCCACAGAATCAGGGGATAACGCAGGAAAGAACATGTGAG
CAAAAGGCCAGCAAAAGGCCAGGAACCGTAAAAAGGCCGCGTTGCTGGCGTTTTTCCATAGGCTCCGCCC
CCCTGACGAGCATCACAAAAATCGACGCTCAAGTCAGAGGTGGCGAAACCCGACAGGACTATAAAGATAC
CAGGCGTTTCCCCCTGGAAGCTCCCTCGTGCGCTCTCCTGTTCCGACCCTGCCGCTTACCGGATACCTGT
CCGCCTTTCTCCCTTCGGGAAGCGTGGCGCTTTCTCATAGCTCACGCTGTAGGTATCTCAGTTCGGTGTA
GGTCGTTCGCTCCAAGCTGGGCTGTGTGCACGAACCCCCCGTTCAGCCCGACCGCTGCGCCTTATCCGGT
AACTATCGTCTTGAGTCCAACCCGGTAAGACACGACTTATCGCCACTGGCAGCAGCCACTGGTAACAGGA
TTAGCAGAGCGAGGTATGTAGGCGGTGCTACAGAGTTCTTGAAGTGGTGGCCTAACTACGGCTACACTAG
AAGAACAGTATTTGGTATCTGCGCTCTGCTGAAGCCAGTTACCTTCGGAAAAAGAGTTGGTAGCTCTTGA
TCCGGCAAACAAACCACCGCTGGTAGCGGTGGTTTTTTTGTTTGCAAGCAGCAGATTACGCGCAGAAAAA
AAGGATCTCAAGAAGATCCTTTGATCTTTTCTACGGGGTCTGACGCTCAGTGGAACGAAAACTCACGTTA
AGGGATTTTGGTCATGAGATTATCAAAAAGGATCTTCACCTAGATCCTTTTGCGGCCGGCCGCAAATCAA
TCTAAAGTATATATGAGTAAACTTGGTCTGACAGTTACCAATGCTTAATCAGTGAGGCACCTATCTCAGC
GATCTGTCTATTTCGTTCATCCATAGTTGCCTGACTCCCCGTCGTGTAGATAACTACGATACGGGAGGGC
TTACCATCTGGCCCCAGTGCTGCAATGATACCGCGAGACCCACGCTCACCGGCTCCAGATTTATCAGCAA
TAAACCAGCCAGCCGGAAGGGCCGAGCGCAGAAGTGGTCCTGCAACTTTATCCGCCTCCATCCAGTCTAT
TAATTGTTGCCGGGAAGCTAGAGTAAGTAGTTCGCCAGTTAATAGTTTGCGCAACGTTGTTGCCATTGCT
ACAGGCATCGTGGTGTCACGCTCGTCGTTTGGTATGGCTTCATTCAGCTCCGGTTCCCAACGATCAAGGC
GAGTTACATGATCCCCCATGTTGTGCAAAAAAGCGGTTAGCTCCTTCGGTCCTCCGATCGTTGTCAGAAG
TAAGTTGGCCGCAGTGTTATCACTCATGGTTATGGCAGCACTGCATAATTCTCTTACTGTCATGCCATCC
GTAAGATGCTTTTCTGTGACTGGTGAGTACTCAACCAAGTCATTCTGAGAATAGTGTATGCGGCGACCGA
GTTGCTCTTGCCCGGCGTCAATACGGGATAATACCGCGCCACATAGCAGAACTTTAAAAGTGCTCATCAT
TGGAAAACGTTCTTCGGGGCGAAAACTCTCAAGGATCTTACCGCTGTTGAGATCCAGTTCGATGTAACCC
ACTCGTGCACCCAACTGATCTTCAGCATCTTTTACTTTCACCAGCGTTTCTGGGTGAGCAAAAACAGGAA
GGCAAAATGCCGCAAAAAAGGGAATAAGGGCGACACGGAAATGTTGAATACTCATACTCTTCCTTTTTCA
ATATTATTGAAGCATTTATCAGGGTTATTGTCTCATGAGCGGATACATATTTGAATGTATTTAGAAAAAT
AAACAAATAGGGGTTCCGCGCACATTTC
